Addgene plasmid #227897: pML384_NCLN-C-term_XTEN80-mEGFP-3xHA_pTMPLT
Purpose: Homology repair template for genome engineering. Organelle endogenous marker expressing GFP and epitope tags for mass spectrometry.
Depositing lab: Manuel Leonetti. Depositing organization: Chan Zuckerberg Biohub. Publication: Global organelle profiling reveals subcellular localization and remodeling at proteome scale. Hein MY, Peng D, Todorova V, McCarthy F, Kim K, Liu C, Savy L, Januel C, Baltazar-Nunez R, Sekhar M, Vaid S, Bax S, Vangipuram M, Burgess J, Njoya L, Wang E, Ivanov IE, Byrum JR, Pradeep S, Gonzalez CG, Aniseia Y, Creery JS, McMorrow AH, Sunshine S, Yeung-Levy S, DeFelice BC, Mehta SB, Itzhak DN, Elias JE, Leonetti MD. Cell. 2024 Dec 26:S0092-8674(24)01344-8. doi: 10.1016/j.cell.2024.11.028. PubMed 39742809.
Backbone
  Vector backbone: pTwist Amp High Copy
  Backbone manufacturer: Twist Biosciences
  Vector type: CRISPR
Growth in bacteria
  Bacterial resistance: Ampicillin, 100 μg/mL
  Growth temperature: 37°C
  Growth strain: DH5alpha
  Copy number: High Copy
Gene/Insert
  Gene/Insert name: NCLN homology arms with mEGFP-3xHA for insertion at C terminus
  Species: H. sapiens (human)
  Cloning method: Golden Gate
Terms and licenses: Academic/Nonprofit Terms; Industry Terms: Not Available to Industry
How to cite: pML384_NCLN-C-term_XTEN80-mEGFP-3xHA_pTMPLT was a gift from Manuel Leonetti (Addgene plasmid # 227897 ; http://n2t.net/addgene:227897 ; RRID:Addgene_227897)
