[The description below was written by a language model from this plasmid's Addgene catalogue record and pLannotate feature annotations shown in this document.]
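Description:
pML384_NCLN-C-term_XTEN80-mEGFP-3xHA_pTMPLT is a CRISPR homology-directed repair donor plasmid built on the pTwist Amp High Copy backbone and assembled by Golden Gate cloning. It is a bacterial propagation vector only: the annotated backbone elements are a high-copy ColE1/pUC-type origin of replication and the β-lactamase gene with its own promoter for ampicillin selection, along with small remnants (a lacZα fragment and an attB1-like site) that play no evident role in its function. No mammalian promoter is annotated, consistent with a template designed to place the tag under the control of the endogenous locus rather than to drive expression itself.

The payload is a tagging cassette flanked by human NCLN homology arms, intended for in-frame insertion at the C terminus of nicalin, a component of a ribosome-associated translocon complex at the endoplasmic reticulum membrane. The feature table detects short NCLN coding fragments upstream of the cassette, which fit exon sequences within the left homology arm; one was matched to the chicken ortholog, probably reflecting sequence conservation, as the insert is recorded as human. A small C8orf17 match on the opposite strand is probably incidental. Downstream lie monomeric EGFP and a 3xHA epitope tag (only partly annotated). The XTEN80 linker named in the plasmid title is not annotated but would plausibly occupy the gap between the NCLN sequence and mEGFP. The right homology arm is also unannotated.

Used together with Cas9 and a guide RNA targeting the NCLN stop-codon region (not supplied on this plasmid), the template produces endogenously expressed NCLN-mEGFP-3xHA. This fusion serves as an organelle marker for fluorescence imaging and for epitope-based capture ahead of mass spectrometry.
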