Features (pLannotate 1.2.2; 10 found; start..end, strand, type, name):
    249..353     -  promoter       AmpR promoter: bla
    440..483     -  CDS            lacZα (fragment): LacZα fragment of β-galactosidase; lacZ fragment
    646..756     -  CDS            C8orf17 (fragment): MOST1_HUMAN - Experimental evidence at protein level: Swiss-Prot protein existence level 1. May be involved in cell survival, proliferation and progression of cancer cells. From Homo sapiens (Human).
    817..873     +  CDS            NCLN (fragment): NCLN_HUMAN - Experimental evidence at protein level: Swiss-Prot protein existence level 1. Component of a ribosome-associated translocon complex involved in multi-pass membrane protein transport into the endoplasmic reticulum (ER) membrane and biogenesis (PubMed:32820719). May antagonize Nodal signaling and subsequent organization of axial structures during mesodermal patterning, via its interaction with NOMO (By similarity). From Homo sapiens (Human).
   1007..1090    +  CDS            NCLN (fragment): NCLN_CHICK - Experimental evidence at transcript level: Swiss-Prot protein existence level 2. Component of a ribosome-associated translocon complex involved in multi-pass membrane protein transport into the endoplasmic reticulum (ER) membrane and biogenesis (By similarity). May antagonize Nodal signaling and subsequent organization of axial structures during mesodermal patterning, via its interaction with NOMO (By similarity). From Gallus gallus (Chicken).
   1613..2326    +  CDS            mEGFP: mEGFP is a basic (constitutively fluorescent) green fluorescent protein published in 2002, derived from Aequorea victoria. It has moderate acid sensitivity.
   2366..2392    +  CDS            3xHA (fragment): three tandem HA epitope tags
   3452..4040    -  rep_origin     ori: high-copy-number ColE1/pMB1/pBR322/pUC origin of replication
   4157..4181    -  protein_bind   attB1: mutant version of attB; recombination site for the Gateway® BP reaction BP Clonase™
   4281..248     -  CDS            AmpR (across the origin): β-lactamase; bla; confers resistance to ampicillin, carbenicillin, and related antibiotics
>Addgene plasmid #227897 | pML384_NCLN-C-term_XTEN80-mEGFP-3xHA_pTMPLT | addgene full sequence | sequence record 453970 | Addgene NGS Result
TCAATACGGGATAATACCGCGCCACATAGCAGAACTTTAAAAGTGCTCATCATTGGAAAACGTTCTTCGG
GGCGAAAACTCTCAAGGATCTTACCGCTGTTGAGATCCAGTTCGATGTAACCCACTCGTGCACCCAACTG
ATCTTCAGCATCTTTTACTTTCACCAGCGTTTCTGGGTGAGCAAAAACAGGAAGGCAAAATGCCGCAAAA
AAGGGAATAAGGGCGACACGGAAATGTTGAATACTCATACTCTTCCTTTTTCAATATTATTGAAGCATTT
ATCAGGGTTATTGTCTCATGAGCGGATACATATTTGAATGTATTTAGAAAAATAAACAAATAGGGGTTCC
GCGCACATTTCCCCGAAAAGTGCCAGATACCTGAAACAAAACCCATCGTACGGCCAAGGAAGTCTCCAAT
AACTGTGATCCACCACAAGCGCCAGGGTTTTCCCAGTCACGACGTTGTAAAACGACGGCCAGTCATGCAT
AATCCGCACGCATCTGGAATAAGGAAGTGCCATTCCGCCTGACCTGGAGCTTACTGGTGTCACTTCCTCG
GACTCCTGAGTAGCTGGGATTACAGGCACCCGCCACCATGCCCGGCTAATTTTTTTTAATTTTTAGTAGA
GATGGGGTTTCACCGTGTTGGCCAGGTTGGTCTTGAACTCTTGACTTCAAGTGATCCGCCTGCCTCAACC
TCCCAAAGTGCTGGGATTGCAGGTGTGAGCCATCGTGCCCAGTCTCCATCTCTACAAACCCTTTTTTAAG
AATTAGCTGGGCGCAGTGGTGCCCCCTGAGAAAGTGCTCTCTCCCCAGGGACCCAGAGTTTGTCTTCTAC
GACCAGCTGAAGCAAGTGATGAATGCGTACAGGTGAGTGGTGGCCAGCGGGACCTGGAGCCCTTCACCCC
CTACGGGTTACAGCCGAGGGGACTGCGGCCCACGGGGGTCTAGGGGTTCATGTTACTGCCGCGCACCATC
CTCGACCTCAGGGACCCTGCTTTCTCCACAGAGTCAAGCCGGCCGTCTTTGACCTGCTCCTGGCTGTTGG
CATTGCTGCCTACCTCGGCATGGCCTACGTGGCTGTCCAGGTGAGCAGTGCCCAGGCTCAGGTGGGGCAG
GGGCCGCCCGCCGGGAGGAGCTGGGCTGGGCGTCTCCAAGTGCATCCTGGCCCCTGGCTCAGCCTAGAGT
CACATGACCTGGGGCTCTGGCCCCGCCCACATCCTCACTCCCTCCTGCTGTGTCCCCAGCACTTCAGCCT
CCTCTACAAGACCGTCCAGAGGCTGCTCGTGAAGGCAAAGACACAGAGTGGTGGTACTTCCGGGGGAGGG
CCGAGCTCTGGCGCACCCCCACCAAGTGGAGGGTCACCTGCCGGGTCCCCAACATCTACTGAAGAAGGCA
CCAGCGAATCCGCAACGCCCGAGTCAGGCCCTGGTACCTCCACAGAACCATCTGAAGGTAGTGCGCCTGG
TTCCCCAGCTGGAAGCCCTACTTCCACCGAAGAAGGCACGTCAACCGAACCAAGTGAAGGATCTGCCCCT
GGGACCAGCACTGAACCATCTGAGGGTGGCGGATTGGAAGTTTTGTTTCAAGGTCCAGGATCTAACGGCA
GCGTGAGCAAGGGCGAGGAGCTGTTCACCGGGGTGGTGCCCATCCTGGTCGAGCTGGACGGCGACGTAAA
CGGCCACAAGTTCAGCGTGTCCGGCGAGGGCGAGGGCGATGCCACCTACGGCAAGCTGACCCTGAAGTTC
ATCTGCACCACCGGCAAGCTGCCCGTGCCCTGGCCCACCCTCGTGACCACCCTGACCTACGGCGTGCAGT
GCTTCAGCCGCTACCCCGACCACATGAAGCAGCACGACTTCTTCAAGTCCGCCATGCCCGAAGGCTACGT
CCAGGAGCGCACCATCTTCTTCAAGGACGACGGCAACTACAAGACCCGCGCCGAGGTGAAGTTCGAGGGC
GACACCCTGGTGAACCGCATCGAGCTGAAGGGCATCGACTTCAAGGAGGACGGCAACATCCTGGGGCACA
AGCTGGAGTACAACTACAACAGCCACAACGTCTATATCATGGCCGACAAGCAGAAGAACGGCATCAAGGT
GAACTTCAAGATCCGCCACAACATCGAGGACGGCAGCGTGCAGCTCGCCGACCACTACCAGCAGAACACC
CCCATCGGCGACGGCCCCGTGCTGCTGCCCGACAACCACTACCTGAGCACCCAGTCCAAGCTGAGCAAAG
ACCCCAACGAGAAGCGCGATCACATGGTCCTGCTGGAGTTCGTGACCGCCGCCGGGATCACTCTCGGCAT
GGACGAGCTGTACAAGGCTGGAGCTGGCTACCCATACGATGTTCCAGATTACGCTTATCCGTATGACGTC
CCGGACTATGCATACCCCTACGATGTACCCGATTACGCCGGTGCAGGGAGTGGAAGTTGACACAGCCACC
CCCACAGCCGGAGCCCCCGCCGCTCCACAGTCCCTGGGGCCGAGCACGAGTGAGTGGACACTGCCCCGCC
GCGGGCGGCCCTGCAGGGACAGGGGCCCTCTCCCTCCCCGGCGGTGGTTGGAACACTGAATTACAGAGCT
TTTTTCTGTTGCTCTCCGAGACTGGGGGGGGATTGTTTCTTCTTTTCCTTGTCTTTGAACTTCCTTGGAG
GAGAGCTTGGGAGACGTCCCGGGGCCAGGCTACGGACTTGCGGACGAGCCCCCCAGTCCTGGGAGCCGGC
CGCCCTCGGTCTGGTGTAAGCACACATGCACGATTAAAGAGGAGACGCCGGGACCCCCTGCCCGATCGCG
CGCGGCCTCCGCCCACCGCCTCCTGCCGCAAGGGGCCTGGACTGCAGGCCTGACCTGCTCCCTGCTCCGT
GTCTGTCCTAGGACGTCCCCTCCCGCTCCCCGATGGTGGCGTGGACATGGTTATTTATCTCTGCTCCTTC
TTGCCTGGAGGAGGGCAGTGCCAGCCCTGGGGTTCTGGGATTCCAGCCCTCCTGGAGCCTTTTGTTCCCC
ATGTGGACTCAGTGACCCGTCCCCCTGACAGTGGGCTCGGGGAGCTGCATCACCCAGCCTTCCCCTTCTC
CGACTGCAGGGTCTGATGTCATCATTGACAGCCTTTGCTTCGTGGGGGCCTGGCAGGGCCCCTGCCTCCC
CGACCCCCGACCCACTGCAAATCCCCGTTCCCCTGCACGTCAGAAGACCGTCAGTGAAGGCTAGGTGGAG
GCTCAGTGATGATAAGTCTGCGATGGTGGATGCATGTGTCATGGTCATAGCTGTTTCCTGTGTGAAATTG
TTATCCGCTCAGAGGGCACAATCCTATTCCGCGCTATCCGACAATCTCCAAGACATTAGGTGGAGTTCAG
TTCGGCGTATGGCATATGTCGCTGGAAAGAACATGTGAGCAAAAGGCCAGCAAAAGGCCAGGAACCGTAA
AAAGGCCGCGTTGCTGGCGTTTTTCCATAGGCTCCGCCCCCCTGACGAGCATCACAAAAATCGACGCTCA
AGTCAGAGGTGGCGAAACCCGACAGGACTATAAAGATACCAGGCGTTTCCCCCTGGAAGCTCCCTCGTGC
GCTCTCCTGTTCCGACCCTGCCGCTTACCGGATACCTGTCCGCCTTTCTCCCTTCGGGAAGCGTGGCGCT
TTCTCATAGCTCACGCTGTAGGTATCTCAGTTCGGTGTAGGTCGTTCGCTCCAAGCTGGGCTGTGTGCAC
GAACCCCCCGTTCAGCCCGACCGCTGCGCCTTATCCGGTAACTATCGTCTTGAGTCCAACCCGGTAAGAC
ACGACTTATCGCCACTGGCAGCAGCCACTGGTAACAGGATTAGCAGAGCGAGGTATGTAGGCGGTGCTAC
AGAGTTCTTGAAGTGGTGGCCTAACTACGGCTACACTAGAAGAACAGTATTTGGTATCTGCGCTCTGCTG
AAGCCAGTTACCTTCGGAAAAAGAGTTGGTAGCTCTTGATCCGGCAAACAAACCACCGCTGGTAGCGGTG
GTTTTTTTGTTTGCAAGCAGCAGATTACGCGCAGAAAAAAAGGATCTCAAGAAGATCCTTTGATCTTTTC
TACGGGGTCTGACGCTCTATTCAACAAAGCCGCCGTCCCGTCAAGTCAGCGTAAATGGGTAGGGGGCTTC
AAATCGTCCTCGTGATACCAATTCGGAGCCTGCTTTTTTGTACAAACTTGTTGATAATGGCAATTCAAGG
ATCTTCACCTAGATCCTTTTAAATTAAAAATGAAGTTTTAAATCAATCTAAAGTATATATGAGTAAACTT
GGTCTGACAGTTACCAATGCTTAATCAGTGAGGCACCTATCTCAGCGATCTGTCTATTTCGTTCATCCAT
AGTTGCCTGACTCCCCGTCGTGTAGATAACTACGATACGGGAGGGCTTACCATCTGGCCCCAGTGCTGCA
ATGATACCGCGAGAGCCACGCTCACCGGCTCCAGATTTATCAGCAATAAACCAGCCAGCCGGAAGGGCCG
AGCGCAGAAGTGGTCCTGCAACTTTATCCGCCTCCATCCAGTCTATTAATTGTTGCCGGGAAGCTAGAGT
AAGTAGTTCGCCAGTTAATAGTTTGCGCAACGTTGTTGCCATTGCTACAGGCATCGTGGTGTCACGCTCG
TCGTTTGGTATGGCTTCATTCAGCTCCGGTTCCCAACGATCAAGGCGAGTTACATGATCCCCCATGTTGT
GCAAAAAAGCGGTTAGCTCCTTCGGTCCTCCGATCGTTGTCAGAAGTAAGTTGGCCGCAGTGTTATCACT
CATGGTTATGGCAGCACTGCATAATTCTCTTACTGTCATGCCATCCGTAAGATGCTTTTCTGTGACTGGT
GAGTACTCAACCAAGTCATTCTGAGAATAGTGTATGCGGCGACCGAGTTGCTCTTGCCCGGCG
